>Addgene plasmid #160767 | pLKO.1B CDC25A_1 | addgene full sequence | sequence record 315584 | Addgene NGS Result
GAGGGCCTATTTCCCATGATTCCTTCATATTTGCATATACGATACAAGGCTGTTAGAGAGATAATTAGAA
TTAATTTGACTGTAAACACAAAGATATTAGTACAAAATACGTGACGTAGAAAGTAATAATTTCTTGGGTA
GTTTGCAGTTTTAAAATTATGTTTTAAAATGGACTATCATATGCTTACCGTAACTTGAAAGTATTTCGAT
TTCTTGGCTTTATATATCTTGTGGAAAGGACGAGGTACCGGGCCACTTTGTCTGATGAGGATCTCGAGAT
CCTCATCAGACAAAGTGGCTTTTTGAATTCTAGATCTTGAGACAAATGGCAGTATTCATCCACAATTTTA
AAAGAAAAGGGGGGATTGGGGGGTACAGTGCAGGGGAAAGAATAGTAGACATAATAGCAACAGACATACA
AACTAAAGAATTACAAAAACAAATTACAAAAATTCAAAATTTTCGGGTTTATTACAGGGACAGCAGAGAT
CCACTTTGGCGCCGGCTCGAGGGGGCCCGGGTTGCGCCTTTTCCAAGGCAGCCCTGGGTTTGCGCAGGGA
CGCGGCTGCTCTGGGCGTGGTTCCGGGAAACGCAGCGGCGCCGACCCTGGGTCTCGCACATTCTTCACGT
CCGTTCGCAGCGTCACCCGGATCTTCGCCGCTACCCTTGTGGGCCCCCCGGCGACGCTTCCTGCTCCGCC
CCTAAGTCGGGAAGGTTCCTTGCGGTTCGCGGCGTGCCGGACGTGACAAACGGAAGCCGCACGTCTCACT
AGTACCCTCGCAGACGGACAGCGCCAGGGAGCAATGGCAGCGCGCCGACCGCGATGGGCTGTGGCCAATA
GCGGCTGCTCAGCAGGGCGCGCCGAGAGCAGCGGCCGGGAAGGGGCGGTGCGGGAGGCGGGGTGTGGGGC
GGTAGTGTGGGCCCTGTTCCTGCCCGCGCGGTGTTCCGCATTCTGCAAGCCTCCGGAGCGCACGTCGGCA
GTCGGCTCCCTCGTTGACCGAATCACCGACCTCTCTCCCCAGGGGGATCCACCATGGCCAAGCCTTTGTC
TCAAGAAGAATCCACCCTCATTGAAAGAGCAACGGCTACAATCAACAGCATCCCCATCTCTGAAGACTAC
AGCGTCGCCAGCGCAGCTCTCTCTAGCGACGGCCGCATCTTCACTGGTGTCAATGTATATCATTTTACTG
GGGGACCTTGTGCAGAACTCGTGGTGCTGGGCACTGCTGCTGCTGCGGCAGCTGGCAACCTGACTTGTAT
CGTCGCGATCGGAAATGAGAACAGGGGCATCTTGAGCCCCTGCGGACGGTGCCGACAGGTGCTTCTCGAT
CTGCATCCTGGGATCAAAGCCATAGTGAAGGACAGTGATGGACAGCCGACGGCAGTTGGGATTCGTGAAT
TGCTGCCCTCTGGTTATGTGTGGGAGGGCCTGCAGCTGCAGTAGTAAACGCGTTAAGTCGACAATCAACC
TCTGGATTACAAAATTTGTGAAAGATTGACTGGTATTCTTAACTATGTTGCTCCTTTTACGCTATGTGGA
TACGCTGCTTTAATGCCTTTGTATCATGCTATTGCTTCCCGTATGGCTTTCATTTTCTCCTCCTTGTATA
AATCCTGGTTGCTGTCTCTTTATGAGGAGTTGTGGCCCGTTGTCAGGCAACGTGGCGTGGTGTGCACTGT
GTTTGCTGACGCAACCCCCACTGGTTGGGGCATTGCCACCACCTGTCAGCTCCTTTCCGGGACTTTCGCT
TTCCCCCTCCCTATTGCCACGGCGGAACTCATCGCCGCCTGCCTTGCCCGCTGCTGGACAGGGGCTCGGC
TGTTGGGCACTGACAATTCCGTGGTGTTGTCGGGGAAATCATCGTCCTTTCCTTGGCTGCTCGCCTGTGT
TGCCACCTGGATTCTGCGCGGGACGTCCTTCTGCTACGTCCCTTCGGCCCTCAATCCAGCGGACCTTCCT
TCCCGCGGCCTGCTGCCGGCTCTGCGGCCTCTTCCGCGTCTTCGCCTTCGCCCTCAGACGAGTCGGATCT
CCCTTTGGGCCGCCTCCCCGCGTCGACTTTAAGACCAATGACTTACAAGGCAGCTGTAGATCTTAGCCAC
TTTTTAAAAGAAAAGGGGGGACTGGAAGGGCTAATTCACTCCCAACGAAGACAAGATCTGCTTTTTGCTT
GTACTGGGTCTCTCTGGTTAGACCAGATCTGAGCCTGGGAGCTCTCTGGCTAACTAGGGAACCCACTGCT
TAAGCCTCAATAAAGCTTGCCTTGAGTGCTTCAAGTAGTGTGTGCCCGTCTGTTGTGTGACTCTGGTAAC
TAGAGATCCCTCAGACCCTTTTAGTCAGTGTGGAAAATCTCTAGCAGTACGTATAGTAGTTCATGTCATC
TTATTATTCAGTATTTATAACTTGCAAAGAAATGAATATCAGAGAGTGAGAGGAACTTGTTTATTGCAGC
TTATAATGGTTACAAATAAAGCAATAGCATCACAAATTTCACAAATAAAGCATTTTTTTCACTGCATTCT
AGTTGTGGTTTGTCCAAACTCATCAATGTATCTTATCATGTCTGGCTCTAGCTATCCCGCCCCTAACTCC
GCCCATCCCGCCCCTAACTCCGCCCAGTTCCGCCCATTCTCCGCCCCATGGCTGACTAATTTTTTTTATT
TATGCAGAGGCCGAGGCCGCCTCGGCCTCTGAGCTATTCCAGAAGTAGTGAGGAGGCTTTTTTGGAGGCC
TAGGGACGTACCCAATTCGCCCTATAGTGAGTCGTATTACGCGCGCTCACTGGCCGTCGTTTTACAACGT
CGTGACTGGGAAAACCCTGGCGTTACCCAACTTAATCGCCTTGCAGCACATCCCCCTTTCGCCAGCTGGC
GTAATAGCGAAGAGGCCCGCACCGATCGCCCTTCCCAACAGTTGCGCAGCCTGAATGGCGAATGGG
[124 nt withheld, positions 2937-3060]
C
[91 nt withheld, positions 3062-3152]
A
[49 nt withheld, positions 3154-3202]
CCTTTGACGTTGGAGTCCACGTTCTTT
[37 nt withheld, positions 3230-3266]
ACCCTATCTCGGTCTATTCTTTTGATTTATAAGGGATTTTGCCGATTTCGGCCTATTGGTTAAAAAATGA
GCTGATTTAACAAAAATTTAACGCGAATTTTAACAAAATATTAACGCTTACAATTTAGGTGGCACTTTTC
GGGGAAATGTGCGCGGAACCCCTATTTGTTTATTTTTCTAAATACATTCAAATATGTATCCGCTCATGAG
ACAATAACCCTGATAAATGCTTCAATAATATTGAAAAAGGAAGAGTATGAGTATTCAACATTTCCGTGTC
GCCCTTATTCCCTTTTTTGCGGCATTTTGCCTTCCTGTTTTTGCTCACCCAGAAACGCTGGTGAAAGTAA
AAGATGCTGAAGATCAGTTGGGTGCACGAGTGGGTTACATCGAACTGGATCTCAACAGCGGTAAGATCCT
TGAGAGTTTTCGCCCCGAAGAACGTTTTCCAATGATGAGCACTTTTAAAGTTCTGCTATGTGGCGCGGTA
TTATCCCGTATTGACGCCGGGCAAGAGCAACTCGGTCGCCGCATACACTATTCTCAGAATGACTTGGTTG
AGTACTCACCAGTCACAGAAAAGCATCTTACGGATGGCATGACAGTAAGAGAATTATGCAGTGCTGCCAT
AACCATGAGTGATAACACTGCGGCCAACTTACTTCTGACAACGATCGGAGGACCGAAGGAGCTAACCGCT
TTTTTGCACAACATGGGGGATCATGTAACTCGCCTTGATCGTTGGGAACCGGAGCTGAATGAAGCCATAC
CAAACGACGAGCGTGACACCACGATGCCTGTAGCAATGGCAACAACGTTGCGCAAACTATTAACTGGCGA
ACTACTTACTCTAGCTTCCCGGCAACAATTAATAGACTGGATGGAGGCGGATAAAGTTGCAGGACCACTT
CTGCGCTCGGCCCTTCCGGCTGGCTGGTTTATTGCTGATAAATCTGGAGCCGGTGAGCGTGGGTCTCGCG
GTATCATTGCAGCACTGGGGCCAGATGGTAAGCCCTCCCGTATCGTAGTTATCTACACGACGGGGAGTCA
GGCAACTATGGATGAACGAAATAGACAGATCGCTGAGATAGGTGCCTCACTGATTAAGCATTGGTAACTG
TCAGACCAAGTTTACTCATATATACTTTAGATTGATTTAAAACTTCATTTTTAATTTAAAAGGATCTAGG
TGAAGATCCTTTTTGATAATCTCATGACCAAAATCCCTTAACGTGAGTTTTCGTTCCACTGAGCGTCAGA
CCCCGTAGAAAAGATCAAAGGATCTTCTTGAGATCCTTTTTTTCTGCGCGTAATCTGCTGCTTGCAAACA
AAAAAACCACCGCTACCAGCGGTGGTTTGTTTGCCGGATCAAGAGCTACCAACTCTTTTTCCGAAGGTAA
CTGGCTTCAGCAGAGCGCAGATACCAAATACTGTTCTTCTAGTGTAGCCGTAGTTAGGCCACCACTTCAA
GAACTCTGTAGCACCGCCTACATACCTCGCTCTGCTAATCCTGTTACCAGTGGCTGCTGCCAGTGGCGAT
AAGTCGTGTCTTACCGGGTTGGACTCAAGACGATAGTTACCGGATAAGGCGCAGCGGTCGGGCTGAACGG
GGGGTTCGTGCACACAGCCCAGCTTGGAGCGAACGACCTACACCGAACTGAGATACCTACAGCGTGAGCT
ATGAGAAAGCGCCACGCTTCCCGAAGGGAGAAAGGCGGACAGGTATCCGGTAAGCGGCAGGGTCGGAACA
GGAGAGCGCACGAGGGAGCTTCCAGGGGGAAACGCCTGGTATCTTTATAGTCCTGTCGGGTTTCGCCACC
TCTGACTTGAGCGTCGATTTTTGTGATGCTCGTCAGGGGGGCGGAGCCTATGGAAAAACGCCAGCAACGC
GGCCTTTTTACGGTTCCTGGCCTTTTGCTGGCCTTTTGCTCACATGTTCTTTCCTGCGTTATCCCCTGAT
TCTGTGGATAACCGTATTACCGCCTTTGAGTGAGCTGATACCGCTCGCCGCAGCCGAACGACCGAGCGCA
GCGAGTCAGTGAGCGAGGAAGCGGAAGAGCGCCCAATACGCAAACCGCCTCTCCCCGCGCGTTGGCCGAT
TCATTAATGCAGCTGGCACGACAGGTTTCCCGACTGGAAAGCGGGCAGTGAGCGCAACGCAATTAATGTG
AGTTAGCTCACTCATTAGGCACCCCAGGCTTTACACTTTATGCTTCCGGCTCGTATGTTGTGTGGAATTG
TGAGCGGATAACAATTTCACACAGGAAACAGCTATGACCATGATTACGCCAAGCGCGCAATTAACCCTCA
CTAAAGGGAACAAAAGCTGGAGCTGCAAGCTTAATGTAGTCTTATGCAATACTCTTGTAGTCTTGCAACA
TGGTAACGATGAGTTAGCAACATGCCTTACAAGGAGAGAAAAAGCACCGTGCATGCCGATTGGTGGAAGT
AAGGTGGTACGATCGTGCCTTATTAGGAAGGCAACAGACGGGTCTGACATGGATTGGACGAACCACTGAA
TTGCCGCATTGCAGAGATATTGTATTTAAGTGCCTAGCTCGATACATAAACGGGTCTCTCTGGTTAGACC
AGATCTGAGCCTGGGAGCTCTCTGGCTAACTAGGGAACCCACTGCTTAAGCCTCAATAAAGCTTGCCTTG
AGTGCTTCAAGTAGTGTGTGCCCGTCTGTTGTGTGACTCTGGTAACTAGAGATCCCTCAGACCCTTTTAG
TCAGTGTGGAAAATCTCTAGCAGTGGCGCCCGAACAGGGACTTGAAAGCGAAAGGGAAACCAGAGGAGCT
CTCTCGACGCAGGACTCGGCTTGCTGAAGCGCGCACGGCAAGAGGCGAGGGGCGGCGACTGGTGAGTACG
CCAAAAATTTTGACTAGCGGAGGCTAGAAGGAGAGAGATGGGTGCGAGAGCGTCAGTATTAAGCGGGGGA
GAATTAGATCGCGATGGGAAAAAATTCGGTTAAGGCCAGGGGGAAAGAAAAAATATAAATTAAAACATAT
AGTATGGGCAAGCAGGGAGCTAGAACGATTCGCAGTTAATCCTGGCCTGTTAGAAACATCAGAAGGCTGT
AGACAAATACTGGGACAGCTACAACCATCCCTTCAGACAGGATCAGAAGAACTTAGATCATTATATAATA
CAGTAGCAACCCTCTATTGTGTGCATCAAAGGATAGAGATAAAAGACACCAAGGAAGCTTTAGACAAGAT
AGAGGAAGAGCAAAACAAAAGTAAGACCACCGCACAGCAAGCGGCCGCTGATCTTCAGACCTGGAGGAGG
AGATATGAGGGACAATTGGAGAAGTGAATTATATAAATATAAAGTAGTAAAAATTGAACCATTAGGAGTA
GCACCCACCAAGGCAAAGAGAAGAGTGGTGCAGAGAGAAAAAAGAGCAGTGGGAATAGGAGCTTTGTTCC
TTGGGTTCTTGGGAGCAGCAGGAAGCACTATGGGCGCAGCGTCAATGACGCTGACGGTACAGGCCAGACA
ATTATTGTCTGGTATAGTGCAGCAGCAGAACAATTTGCTGAGGGCTATTGAGGCGCAACAGCATCTGTTG
CAACTCACAGTCTGGGGCATCAAGCAGCTCCAGGCAAGAATCCTGGCTGTGGAAAGATACCTAAAGGATC
AACAGCTCCTGGGGATTTGGGGTTGCTCTGGAAAACTCATTTGCACCACTGCTGTGCCTTGGAATGCTAG
TTGGAGTAATAAATCTCTGGAACAGATTTGGAATCACACGACCTGGATGGAGTGGGACAGAGAAATTAAC
AATTACACAAGCTTAATACACTCCTTAATTGAAGAATCGCAAAACCAGCAAGAAAAGAATGAACAAGAAT
TATTGGAATTAGATAAATGGGCAAGTTTGTGGAATTGGTTTAACATAACAAATTGGCTGTGGTATATAAA
ATTATTCATAATGATAGTAGGAGGCTTGGTAGGTTTAAGAATAGTTTTTGCTGTACTTTCTATAGTGAAT
AGAGTTAGGCAGGGATATTCACCATTATCGTTTCAGACCCACCTCCCAACCCCGAGGGGACCCAGA
Features (pLannotate 1.2.2; 26 found; start..end, strand, type, name):
      1..241     +  promoter       U6 promoter: RNA polymerase III promoter for human U6 snRNA
    346..463     +  misc_feature   cPPT/CTS: central polypurine tract and central termination sequence of HIV-1
    522..1022    +  promoter       hPGK promoter: human phosphoglycerate kinase 1 promoter
   1034..1429    +  CDS            BSD: blasticidin S deaminase; Aspergillus terreus BSD; confers resistance to blasticidin
   1463..2051    +  misc_feature   WPRE: woodchuck hepatitis virus posttranscriptional regulatory element
   2102..2121    +  misc_feature   cPPT/CTS (fragment): central polypurine tract and central termination sequence of HIV-1
   2123..2356    +  LTR            3' LTR (ΔU3): self-inactivating 3' long terminal repeat (LTR) from HIV-1
   2434..2555    +  polyA_signal   SV40 poly(A) signal: SV40 polyadenylation signal
   2595..2730    +  rep_origin     SV40 ori: SV40 origin of replication
   2751..2769    -  promoter       T7 promoter: promoter for bacteriophage T7 RNA polymerase
   2777..2932    +  CDS            lacZα (fragment): LacZα fragment of β-galactosidase; lacZ fragment
   2937..3365    +  rep_origin     f1 ori (sequence partly withheld): f1 bacteriophage origin of replication; arrow indicates direction of (+) strand synthesis
   3418..3522    +  promoter       AmpR promoter: bla
   3523..4383    +  CDS            AmpR: β-lactamase; bla; confers resistance to ampicillin, carbenicillin, and related antibiotics
   4554..5142    +  rep_origin     ori: high-copy-number ColE1/pMB1/pBR322/pUC origin of replication
   5325..5417    +  CDS            lacI (fragment): lac repressor; lacI; The lac repressor binds to the lac operator to inhibit transcription in E. coli. This inhibition can be relieved by adding lactose or isopropyl-β-D-thiogalactopyranoside (IPTG).
   5430..5451    +  protein_bind   CAP binding site: CAP binding activates transcription in the presence of cAMP. E. coli catabolite activator protein
   5466..5496    +  promoter       lac promoter: promoter for the E. coli lac operon
   5504..5520    +  protein_bind   lac operator: The lac repressor binds to the lac operator to inhibit transcription in E. coli. This inhibition can be relieved by adding lactose or isopropyl-β-D-thiogalactopyranoside (IPTG). lac repressor encoded by lacI
   5565..5583    +  promoter       T3 promoter: promoter for bacteriophage T3 RNA polymerase
   5611..5837    +  promoter       RSV promoter: Rous sarcoma virus enhancer/promoter
   5838..6018    +  LTR            5' LTR (truncated): truncated 5' long terminal repeat (LTR) from HIV-1
   6065..6190    +  misc_feature   HIV-1 Ψ: packaging signal of human immunodeficiency virus type 1
   6174..6537    +  CDS            HIV-1 gag (fragment): gag protein from human immunodeficiency virus 1; gag
   6683..6916    +  misc_feature   RRE: The Rev response element (RRE) of HIV-1 allows for Rev-dependent mRNA export from the nucleus to the cytoplasm.
   7293..7319    +  CDS            Rev (fragment): human immunodeficiency virus 1 (HIV-1) Rev protein; rev; enhances nuclear export of unspliced and incompletely spliced viral mRNAs
