[The description below was written by a language model from this plasmid's Addgene catalogue record and pLannotate feature annotations shown in this document.]
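Description:
pLKO.1B CDC25A_1 is a third-generation, self-inactivating lentiviral shRNA vector built on pLKO.1B, a blasticidin-selectable version of The RNAi Consortium's pLKO.1 backbone. It carries a short hairpin (shCDC25A_1) directed against human CDC25A, cloned between the AgeI and EcoRI sites immediately downstream of the human U6 RNA polymerase III promoter. The hairpin itself is not annotated in the feature table, but it would fall in the unannotated gap between the U6 promoter and the cPPT/CTS element. In bacteria the plasmid replicates from a high-copy ColE1/pUC-type origin and is selected with ampicillin through the β-lactamase gene. An f1 origin, an SV40 origin and poly(A) signal, and remnants of lac, T7 and T3 elements are also present as backbone carry-over.

The viral genome is transcribed in packaging cells from an RSV promoter fused to a truncated HIV-1 5' LTR, making expression Tat-independent. It contains the Ψ packaging signal with a gag fragment, the RRE for Rev-dependent nuclear export, and the cPPT/CTS, which aids nuclear import of the reverse-transcribed genome. It ends in a ΔU3 3' LTR, which inactivates the LTR promoter after integration. Downstream of the shRNA cassette, a human PGK promoter drives blasticidin S deaminase, followed by a WPRE to enhance transcript expression, so transduced mammalian cells can be selected with blasticidin. Packaging functions must be supplied in trans. The stated purpose is to suppress CDC25A, giving stable RNAi knockdown in human cells. The sequenced record is 7,322 nt, slightly smaller than the listed backbone size, possibly because a stuffer was replaced during cloning, though the record does not explain it.
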