Addgene plasmid #160767: pLKO.1B CDC25A_1
Purpose: Suppress CDC25A
Depositing lab: Richard Possemato. Depositing organization: NYU Grossman School of Medicine. Publication: Hyperactive CDK2 Activity in Basal-like Breast Cancer Imposes a Genome Integrity Liability that Can Be Exploited by Targeting DNA Polymerase epsilon. Sviderskiy VO, Blumenberg L, Gorodetsky E, Karakousi TR, Hirsh N, Alvarez SW, Terzi EM, Kaparos E, Whiten GC, Ssebyala S, Tonzi P, Mir H, Neel BG, Huang TT, Adams S, Ruggles KV, Possemato R. Mol Cell. 2020 Oct 28. pii: S1097-2765(20)30723-1. doi: 10.1016/j.molcel.2020.10.016. PubMed 33152268.
Backbone
  Vector backbone: pLKO.1B
  Backbone manufacturer: The RNAi Consortium
  Backbone size w/o insert (bp): 7466
  Vector type: Lentiviral
  Selectable markers: Blasticidin
Growth in bacteria
  Bacterial resistance: Ampicillin, 100 μg/mL
  Growth temperature: 37°C
  Growth strain: NEB Stable
  Copy number: High Copy
Gene/Insert
  Gene/Insert name: shCDC25A_1
  gRNA/shRNA sequence: GCCACTTTGTCTGATGAGGAT
  Species: H. sapiens (human)
  Cloning method: Restriction Enzyme; 5′ cloning site AgeI (unknown if destroyed); 3′ cloning site EcoRI (not destroyed)
  Sequencing primers: 5′ GCA TAT ACG ATA CAA GGC TGT TAG AG
Terms and licenses: Academic/Nonprofit Terms; Industry Terms: Not Available to Industry
How to cite: pLKO.1B CDC25A_1 was a gift from Richard Possemato (Addgene plasmid # 160767 ; http://n2t.net/addgene:160767 ; RRID:Addgene_160767)
